Addgene plasmid #160624: pDGB3 alpha2 P35S:MS2:VPR:Tnos (GB1830)
Purpose: TU for the constitutive expression of the MS2 coat protein fused on Ct to the activation domain VPR (VP64+p65+Rta)
Depositing lab: Diego Orzaez. Depositing organization: Agencia Estatal Consejo Superior de Investigaciones Científicas, M.P. Publication: Strong gene activation in plants with genome-wide specificity using a new orthogonal CRISPR/Cas9-based programmable transcriptional activator. Selma S, Bernabe-Orts JM, Vazquez-Vilar M, Diego-Martin B, Ajenjo M, Garcia-Carpintero V, Granell A, Orzaez D. Plant Biotechnol J. 2019 Sep;17(9):1703-1705. doi: 10.1111/pbi.13138. Epub 2019 May 23. PubMed 31034138.
Backbone
  Vector backbone: pDGB3_alpha1
  Backbone manufacturer: self-made; derived from pCambia1302 generated at the Cambia Institute
  Vector type: Plant Expression
Growth in bacteria
  Bacterial resistance: Kanamycin, 50 μg/mL
  Growth temperature: 37°C
  Growth strain: DH5alpha
  Copy number: High Copy
Gene/Insert
  Gene/Insert name: P35S:MS2:VPR:Tnos
  Species: Unspecified
  Insert size (bp): 3149
  Mutation: BsaI and BsmBI sites removed
  Promoter: P35S
  Cloning method: Restriction Enzyme; 5′ cloning site BsaI (destroyed during cloning); 3′ cloning site BsaI (destroyed during cloning)
  Sequencing primers: 5′ GGTGGCAGGATATATTGTGG
Terms and licenses: Academic/Nonprofit Terms; Industry Terms: Not Available to Industry
Depositor comments: Compatible with GoldenBraid; insert can be released with BsmBI
How to cite: pDGB3 alpha2 P35S:MS2:VPR:Tnos (GB1830) was a gift from Diego Orzaez (Addgene plasmid # 160624 ; http://n2t.net/addgene:160624 ; RRID:Addgene_160624)
