[The description below was written by a language model from this plasmid's Addgene catalogue record and pLannotate feature annotations shown in this document.]
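Description:
pDGB3 alpha2 P35S:MS2:VPR:Tnos (GB1830) is a GoldenBraid-compatible plant binary vector of about 9.5 kb, built on a self-made pDGB3 alpha-level backbone derived from pCambia1302. The name says alpha2, while the backbone field lists pDGB3_alpha1; the record does not explain this difference. It carries nopaline-type left and right T-DNA border repeats for Agrobacterium-mediated delivery into plant cells. The pVS1 oriV with its RepA replication and StaA stability genes allows maintenance in Agrobacterium, and a high-copy ColE1/pBR322-type origin with a bom site supports propagation in E. coli. Bacterial selection is by kanamycin through the aph(3')-Ia gene, which lies in the backbone outside the T-DNA. No plant selectable marker is annotated between the borders.

The payload is a single transcriptional unit of roughly 3.1 kb. The constitutive CaMV 35S promoter is followed by a leader annotated as a TMV Ω translational enhancer fragment. It drives the bacteriophage MS2 coat protein fused at its C-terminus to the tripartite activator VPR, and the unit ends in the nopaline synthase terminator. VPR combines VP64 (detected only as a short VP16-repeat match), a human p65/RELA activation fragment and the Epstein-Barr virus Rta activation domain. Internal BsaI and BsmBI sites were removed, the BsaI assembly sites were destroyed during cloning, and the unit can be released with BsmBI for higher-order GoldenBraid assemblies. Because MS2 coat protein binds a specific RNA hairpin, the fusion can be recruited by guide RNA scaffolds bearing MS2 aptamers. This fits the associated work on CRISPR/Cas9-based programmable transcriptional activation in plants. The NGS and depositor sequences differ by one nucleotide in length and have essentially identical annotations.
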