Features (pLannotate 1.2.2; 19 found; start..end, strand, type, name):
    637..981     +  promoter       CaMV 35S promoter: strong constitutive promoter from cauliflower mosaic virus
    934..980     +  promoter       minimal CaMV 35S promoter: minimal 35S promoter from cauliflower mosaic virus
   1012..1037    +  misc_feature   TMV Ω (fragment): translational enhancer from the tobacco mosaic virus 5'-leader sequence (Gallie et al., 1988)
   1057..1446    +  CDS            CAPSD_BPMS2: Experimental evidence at protein level: Swiss-Prot protein existence level 1. Acts as a translational repressor of viral replicase synthesis late in infection. This latter function is the result of capsid protein interaction with an RNA hairpin which contains the replicase ribosome-binding site. From Escherichia phage MS2 (Bacteriophage MS2).
   1646..1668    +  CDS            VP160 (fragment): 10 tandem repeats of the minimal activation domain of herpes simplex virus VP16 (Cheng et al., 2013)
   1717..2073    +  CDS            RELA (fragment): TF65_HUMAN - Also known as NFKB3. Experimental evidence at protein level: Swiss-Prot protein existence level 1. NF-kappa-B is a pleiotropic transcription factor present in almost all cell types and is the endpoint of a series of signal transduction events that are initiated by a vast array of stimuli related to many biological processes such as inflammation, immunity, differentiation, cell growth, tumorigenesis and apoptosis. NF-kappa-B is a homo- or heterodimeric complex formed by the Rel-like domain- containing proteins RELA/p65, RELB, NFKB1/p105, NFKB1/p50, REL and NFKB2/p52. The heterodime
   2098..2667    +  CDS            Rta AD: transcriptional activation domain from the human herpesvirus 4 (Epstein-Barr virus) replication and transcription activator Rta/BRLF1 (Hardwick et al., 1992; Chavez et al., 2015)
   2694..2946    +  terminator     NOS terminator: nopaline synthase terminator and poly(A) signal
   3067..3154    +  promoter       AmpR promoter (fragment): bla
   3184..3208    +  misc_feature   RB T-DNA repeat: right border repeat from nopaline C58 T-DNA
   3548..3949    +  CDS            Y4CG_SINFN (fragment): Protein inferred from homology: Swiss-Prot protein existence level 3. From Sinorhizobium fredii (strain NBRC 101917 / NGR234).
   4509..5138    +  CDS            pVS1 StaA: stability protein from the Pseudomonas plasmid pVS1 (Heeb et al., 2000)
   5571..6639    +  CDS            pVS1 RepA (fragment): replication protein from the Pseudomonas plasmid pVS1 (Heeb et al., 2000)
   6705..6899    +  rep_origin     pVS1 oriV: origin of replication for the Pseudomonas plasmid pVS1 (Heeb et al., 2000)
   7102..7141    +  CDS            rop (fragment): Rop protein, which maintains plasmids at low copy number; rop
   7243..7383    +  misc_feature   bom: basis of mobility region from pBR322
   7569..8157    -  rep_origin     ori: high-copy-number ColE1/pMB1/pBR322/pUC origin of replication
   8245..9060    -  CDS            KanR: aminoglycoside phosphotransferase; aph(3')-Ia; confers resistance to kanamycin in bacteria or G418 (Geneticin®) in eukaryotes
   9493..9517    +  misc_feature   LB T-DNA repeat: left border repeat from nopaline C58 T-DNA
>Addgene plasmid #160624 | pDGB3 alpha2 P35S:MS2:VPR:Tnos (GB1830) | depositor full sequence | sequence record 310985 | Full Sequence
TAACAAGCTTCGTCTCAGTCAGGAGACTAGAGCCAAGCTGATCTCCTTTGCCCCGGAGATCACCATGGAC
GACTTTCTCTATCTCTACGATCTAGGAAGAAAGTTCGACGGAGAAGGTGACGATACCATGTTCACCACCG
ATAATGAGAAGATTAGCCTCTTCAATTTCAGAAAGAATGCTGACCCACAGATGGTTAGAGAGGCCTACGC
GGCAGGTCTGATCAAGACGATCTACCCGAGTAATAATCTCCAGGAGATCAAATACCTTCCCAAGAAGGTT
AAAGATGCAGTCAAAAGATTCAGGACTAACTGCATCAAGAACACAGAGAAAGATATATTTCTCAAGATCA
GAAGTACTATTCCAGTATGGACGATTCAAGGCTTGCTTCATAAACCAAGGCAAGTAATAGAGATTGGAGT
CTCTAAGAAAGTAGTTCCTACTGAATCAAAGGCCATGGAGTCAAAAATTCAGATCGAGGATCTAACAGAA
CTCGCCGTGAAGACTGGCGAACAGTTCATACAGAGTCTTTTACGACTCAATGACAAGAAGAAAATCTTCG
TCAACATGGTGGAGCACGACACTCTCGTCTACTCCAAGAATATCAAAGATACAGTCTCAGAAGACCAAAG
GGCTATTGAGACTTTTCAACAAAGGGTAATATCGGGAAACCTCCTCGGATTCCATTGCCCAGCTATCTGT
CACTTCATCAAAAGGACAGTAGAAAAGGAAGGTGGCACCTACAAATGCCATCATTGCGATAAAGGAAAGG
CTATCGTTCAAGATGCCTCTGCCGACAGTGGTCCCAAAGATGGACCCCCACCCACGAGGAGCATCGTGGA
AAAAGAAGACGTTCCAACCACGTCTTCAAAGCAAGTGGATTGATGTGATATCTCCACTGACGTAAGGGAT
GACGCACAATCCCACTATCCTTCGCAAGACCCTTCCTCTATATAAGGAAGTTCATTTCATTTGGAGAGGA
CTCCGGTATTTTTACAACAATACCACAACAAAACAAACAACAAACAACATTACAATTTACTATTCTAGTC
GAAATGATGGCTTCTAATTTTACTCAATTTGTTCTTGTTGATAATGGTGGTACTGGTGATGTTACTGTTG
CTCCTTCTAATTTTGCTAATGGTGTTGCTGAATGGATTTCTTCTAATTCTAGATCTCAAGCTTATAAGGT
TACTTGTTCTGTTAGACAATCTTCTGCTCAAAATAGAAAGTATACTATTAAGGTTGAAGTTCCTAAGGTT
GCTACTCAAACTGTTGGTGGTGTTGAACTTCCTGTTGCTGCTTGGAGATCTTATCTTAATATGGAACTTA
CTATTCCTATTTTTGCTACTAATTCTGATTGTGAACTTATTGTTAAGGCTATGCAAGGTCTTCTTAAGGA
TGGTAATCCTATTCCTTCTGCTATTGCTGCTAATTCTGGTATTTATTCGGACCCAAAAAAGAAGCGTAAG
GTCGATCCCAAGAAGAAGAGAAAGGTAGATCCTAAGAAGAAGAGAAAGGTAGACGCATTGGATGACTTCG
ACTTAGACATGCTTGGGTCAGATGCTTTGGACGACTTTGACCTCGACATGTTGGGTTCTGACGCGCTAGA
TGACTTCGACTTGGACATGTTGGGCTCCGACGCTTTGGACGACTTTGATCTGGACATGTTACCGAAAAAG
AAACGCAAAGTTGATCCTAAGAAGAAGAGAAAGGTACCTACACAGGCCGGCGAGGGCACACTGTCTGAAG
CTCTGCTGCAGCTGCAGTTCGACGACGAGGATCTGGGAGCCCTGCTGGGAAACAGCACCGATCCTGCCGT
GTTCACCGACCTGGCCAGCGTGGACAACAGCGAGTTCCAGCAGCTGCTGAACCAGGGCATCCCTGTGGCC
CCTCACACCACCGAGCCCATGCTGATGGAATACCCCGAGGCCATCACCCGGCTCGTGACAGGCGCTCAGA
GGCCTCCTGATCCAGCTCCTGCCCCTCTGGGAGCACCAGGCCTGCCTAATGGACTGCTGTCTGGCGACGA
GGACTTCAGCTCTATCGCCGATATGGATTTCTCAGCCTTGCTGATTAACTCTAGAAGTTCCGGATCTCGG
GATTCCAGGGAAGGGATGTTTTTGCCGAAGCCTGAGGCCGGCTCCGCTATTAGTGACGTGTTTGAGGGCC
GCGAGGTGTGCCAGCCAAAACGAATCCGGCCATTTCATCCTCCAGGAAGTCCATGGGCCAACCGCCCACT
CCCCGCCAGCCTCGCACCAACACCAACCGGTCCAGTACATGAGCCAGTCGGGTCACTGACCCCGGCACCA
GTCCCTCAGCCACTGGATCCAGCGCCCGCAGTGACTCCCGAGGCCAGTCACCTGTTGGAGGATCCCGATG
AAGAAACGAGCCAGGCTGTCAAAGCCCTTCGGGAGATGGCCGATACTGTGATTCCCCAGAAGGAAGAGGC
TGCAATCTGTGGCCAAATGGACCTTTCCCATCCGCCCCCAAGGGGCCATCTGGATGAGCTGACAACCACA
CTTGAGTCCATGACCGAGGATCTGAACCTGGACTCACCCCTGACCCCGGAATTGAACGAGATTCTGGATA
CCTTCCTGAACGACGAGTGCCTCTTGCATGCCATGCATATCAGCACAGGACTGTCCATCTTCGACACATC
TCTGTTTTGAGCTTGGAATGGATCTTCGATCCCGATCGTTCAAACATTTGGCAATAAAGTTTCTTAAGAT
TGAATCCTGTTGCCGGTCTTGCGACGATTATCATATAATTTCTGTTGAATTACGTTAAGCATGTAATAAT
TAACATGTAATGCATGACGTTATTTATGAGATGGGTTTTTATGATTAGAGTCCCGCAATTATACATTTAA
TACGCGATAGAAAACAAAATATAGCGCGCAAACTAGGATAAATTATCGCGCDCGGTGTCATCTATGTTAC
TAGATCGGGAATTGCCAAGCTAATTCTTGAAGACGAAAGGGCCTCGTGATACGCCTATTTTTATAGGTTA
ATGTCATGATAATAATGGTTTCTTAGACGTCAGGTGGCACTTTTCGGGGAAATGTGCGCGGAACCCCTAT
TTGTTTATTTTTCTAAATACATTCAAATATGTATCCGCTCATGAGACAATAACCCTGATAAATGCTTCAA
TAATGGGACCGACTCGCGCTTGAGACGAAGCTTTGACAGGATATATTGGCGGGTAAACCTAAGAGAAAAG
AGCGTTTATTAGAATAATCGGATATTTAAAAGGGCGTGAAAAGGTTTATCCGTTCGTCCATTTGTATGTG
CATGCCAACCACAGGGTTCCCCTCGGGATCAAAGTACTTTGATCCAACCCCTCCGCTGCTATAGTGCAGT
CGGCTTCTGACGTTCAGTGCAGCCGTCATCTGAAAACGACATGTCGCACAAGTCCTAAGTTACGCGACAG
GCTGCCGCCCTGCCCTTTTCCTGGCGTTTTCTTGTCGCGTGTTTTAGTCGCATAAAGTAGAATACTTGCG
ACTAGAACCGGAGACATTACGCCATGAACAAGAGCGCCGCCGCTGGCCTGCTGGGCTATGCCCGCGTCAG
CACCGACGACCAGGACTTGACCAACCAACGGGCCGAACTGCACGCGGCCGGCTGCACCAAGCTGTTTTCC
GAGAAGATCACCGGCACCAGGCGCGACCGCCCGGAGCTGGCCAGGATGCTTGACCACCTACGCCCTGGCG
ACGTTGTGACAGTGACCAGGCTAGACCGCCTGGCCCGCAGCACCCGCGACCTACTGGACATTGCCGAGCG
CATCCAGGAGGCCGGCGCGGGCCTGCGTAGCCTGGCAGAGCCGTGGGCCGACACCACCACGCCGGCCGGC
CGCATGGTGTTGACCGTGTTCGCCGGCATTGCCGAGTTCGAGCGTTCCCTAATCATCGACCGCACCCGGA
GCGGGCGCGAGGCCGCCAAGGCCCGAGGCGTGAAGTTTGGCCCCCGCCCTACCCTCACCCCGGCACAGAT
CGCGCACGCCCGCGAGCTGATCGACCAGGAAGGCCGCACCGTGAAAGAGGCGGCTGCACTGCTTGGCGTG
CATCGCTCGACCCTGTACCGCGCACTTGAGCGCAGCGAGGAAGTGACGCCCACCGAGGCCAGGCGGCGCG
GTGCCTTCCGTGAGGACGCATTGACCGAGGCCGACGCCCTGGCGGCCGCCGAGAATGAACGCCAAGAGGA
ACAAGCATGAAACCGCACCAGGACGGCCAGGACGAACCGTTTTTCATTACCGAAGAGATCGAGGCGGAGA
TGATCGCGGCCGGGTACGTGTTCGAGCCGCCCGCGCACCTCTCAACCGTGCGGCTGCATGAAATCCTGGC
CGGTTTGTCTGATGCCAAGCTGGCGGCCTGGCCGGCCAGCTTGGCCGCTGAAGAAACCGAGCGCCGCCGT
CTAAAAAGGTGATGTGTATTTGAGTAAAACAGCTTGCGTCATGCGGTCGCTGCGTATATGATCCGATGAG
TAAATAAACAAATACGCAAGGGGAACGCATGAAGGTTATCGCTGTACTTAACCAGAAAGGCGGGTCAGGC
AAGACGACCATCGGAACCCATCTAGCCCGCGCCCTGCAACTCGCCGGGGCCGATGTTCTGTTAGTCGATT
CCGATCCCCAGGGCAGTGCCCGCGATTGGGCGGCCGTGCGGGAAGATCAACCGCTAACCGTTGTCGGCAT
CGACCGCCCGACGATTGACCGCGACGTGAAGGCCATCGGCCGGCGCGACTTCGTAGTGATCGACGGAGCG
CCCCAGGCGGCGGACTTGGCTGTGTCCGCGATCAAGGCAGCCGACTTCGTGCTGATTCCGGTGCAGCCAA
GCCCTTACGACATATGGGCCACCGCCGACCTGGTGGAGCTGGTTAAGCAGCGCATTGAGGTCACGGATGG
AAGGCTACAAGCGGCCTTTGTCGTGTCGCGGGCGATCAAAGGCACGCGCATCGGCGGTGAGGTTGCCGAG
GCGCTGGCCGGGTACGAGCTGCCCATTCTTGAGTCCCGTATCACGCAGCGCGTGAGCTACCCAGGCACTG
CCGCCGCCGGCACAACCGTTCTTGAATCAGAACCCGAGGGCGACGCTGCCCGCGAGGTCCAGGCGCTGGC
CGCTGAAATTAAATCAAAACTCATTTGAGTTAATGAGGTAAAGAGAAAATGAGCAAAAGCACAAACACGC
TAAGTGCCGGCCGTCCGAGCGCACGCAGCAGCAAGGCTGCAACGTTGGCCAGCCTGGCAGACACGCCAGC
CATGAAGCGGGTCAACTTTCAGTTGCCGGCGGAGGATCACACCAAGCTGAAGATGTACGCGGTACGCCAA
GGCAAGACCATTACCGAGCTGCTATCTGAATAGATCGCGCAGCTACCAGAGTAAATGAGCAAATGAATAA
ATGAGTAGATGAATTTTAGCGGCTAAAGGAGGCGGCATGGAAAATCAAGAACAACCAGGCACCGACGCCG
TGGAATGCCCCATGTGTGGAGGAACGGGCGGTTGGCCAGGCGTAAGCGGCTGGGTTGTCTGCCGGCCCTG
CAATGGCACTGGAACCCCCAAGCCCGAGGAATCGGCGTGACGGTCGCAAACCATCCGGCCCGGTACAAAT
CGGCGCGGCGCTGGGTGATGACCTGGTGGAGAAGTTGAAGGCCGCGCAGGCCGCCCAGCGGCAACGCATC
GAGGCAGAAGCACGCCCCGGTGAATCGTGGCAAGCGGCCGCTGATCGAATCCGCAAAGAATCCCGGCAAC
CGCCGGCAGCCGGTGCGCCGTCGATTAGGAAGCCGCCCAAGGGCGACGAGCAACCAGATTTTTTCGTTCC
GATGCTCTATGACGTGGGCACCCGCGATAGTCGCAGCATCATGGACGTGGCCGTTTTCCGTCTGTCGAAG
CGTGACCGACGAGCTGGCGAGGTGATCCGCTACGAGCTTCCAGACGGGCACGTAGAGGTTTCCGCAGGGC
CGGCCGGCATGGCCAGTGTGTGGGATTACGACCTGGTACTGATGGCGGTTTCCCATCTAACCGAATCCAT
GAACCGATACCGGGAAGGGAAGGGAGACAAGCCCGGCCGCGTGTTCCGTCCACACGTTGCGGACGTACTC
AAGTTCTGCCGGCGAGCCGATGGCGGAAAGCAGAAAGACGACCTGGTAGAAACCTGCATTCGGTTAAACA
CCACGCACGTTGCCATGCAGCGTACGAAGAAGGCCAAGAACGGCCGCCTGGTGACGGTATCCGAGGGTGA
AGCCTTGATTAGCCGCTACAAGATCGTAAAGAGCGAAACCGGGCGGCCGGAGTACATCGAGATCGAGCTA
GCTGATTGGATGTACCGCGAGATCACAGAAGGCAAGAACCCGGACGTGCTGACGGTTCACCCCGATTACT
TTTTGATCGATCCCGGCATCGGCCGTTTTCTCTACCGCCTGGCACGCCGCGCCGCAGGCAAGGCAGAAGC
CAGATGGTTGTTCAAGACGATCTACGAACGCAGTGGCAGCGCCGGAGAGTTCAAGAAGTTCTGTTTCACC
GTGCGCAAGCTGATCGGGTCAAATGACCTGCCGGAGTACGATTTGAAGGAGGAGGCGGGGCAGGCTGGCC
CGATCCTAGTCATGCGCTACCGCAACCTGATCGAGGGCGAAGCATCCGCCGGTTCCTAATGTACGGAGCA
GATGCTAGGGCAAATTGCCCTAGCAGGGGAAAAAGGTCGAAAAGGACTCTTTCCTGTGGATAGCACGTAC
ATTGGGAACCCAAAGCCGTACATTGGGAACCGGAACCCGTACATTGGGAACCCAAAGCCGTACATTGGGA
ACCGGTCACACATGTAAGTGACTGATATAAAAGAGAAAAAAGGCGATTTTTCCGCCTAAAACTCTTTAAA
ACTTATTAAAACTCTTAAAACCCGCCTGGCCTGTGCATAACTGTCTGGCCAGCGCACAGCCGAAGAGCTG
CAAAAAGCGCCTACCCTTCGGTCGCTGCGCTCCCTACGCCCCGCCGCTTCGCGTCGGCCTATCGCGGCCG
CTGGCCGCTCAAAAATGGCTGGCCTACGGCCAGGCAATCTACCAGGGCGCGGACAAGCCGCGCCGTCGCC
ACTCGACCGCCGGCGCCCACATCAAGGCACCCTGCCTCGCGCGTTTCGGTGATGACGGTGAAAACCTCTG
ACACATGCAGCTCCCGGTGACGGTCACAGCTTGTCTGTAAGCGGATGCCGGGAGCAGACAAGCCCGTCAG
GGCGCGTCAGCGGGTGTTGGCGGGTGTCGGGGCGCAGCCATGACCCAGTCACGTAGCGATAGCGGAGTGT
ATACTGGCTTAACTATGCGGCATCAGAGCAGATTGTACTGAGAGTGCACCATATGCGGTGTGAAATACCG
CACAGATGCGTAAGGAGAAAATACCGCATCAGGCGCTCTTCCGCTTCCTCGCTCACTGACTCGCTGCGCT
CGGTCGTTCGGCTGCGGCGAGCGGTATCAGCTCACTCAAAGGCGGTAATACGGTTATCCACAGAATCAGG
GGATAACGCAGGAAAGAACATGTGAGCAAAAGGCCAGCAAAAGGCCAGGAACCGTAAAAAGGCCGCGTTG
CTGGCGTTTTTCCATAGGCTCCGCCCCCCTGACGAGCATCACAAAAATCGACGCTCAAGTCAGAGGTGGC
GAAACCCGACAGGACTATAAAGATACCAGGCGTTTCCCCCTGGAAGCTCCCTCGTGCGCTCTCCTGTTCC
GACCCTGCCGCTTACCGGATACCTGTCCGCCTTTCTCCCTTCGGGAAGCGTGGCGCTTTCTCATAGCTCA
CGCTGTAGGTATCTCAGTTCGGTGTAGGTCGTTCGCTCCAAGCTGGGCTGTGTGCACGAACCCCCCGTTC
AGCCCGACCGCTGCGCCTTATCCGGTAACTATCGTCTTGAGTCCAACCCGGTAAGACACGACTTATCGCC
ACTGGCAGCAGCCACTGGTAACAGGATTAGCAGAGCGAGGTATGTAGGCGGTGCTACAGAGTTCTTGAAG
TGGTGGCCTAACTACGGCTACACTAGAAGGACAGTATTTGGTATCTGCGCTCTGCTGAAGCCAGTTACCT
TCGGAAAAAGAGTTGGTAGCTCTTGATCCGGCAAACAAACCACCGCTGGTAGCGGTGGTTTTTTTGTTTG
CAAGCAGCAGATTACGCGCAGAAAAAAAGGATCTCAAGAAGATCCTTTGATCTTTTCTACGGGGTCTGAC
GCTCAGTGGAACGAAAACTCACGTTAAGGGATTTTGGTCATGCATTCTAGGTGATTAGAAAAACTCATCG
AGCATCAAATGAAACTGCAATTTATTCATATCAGGATTATCAATACCATATTTTTGAAAAAGCCGTTTCT
GTAATGAAGGAGAAAACTCACCGAGGCAGTTCCATAGGATGGCAAGATCCTGGTATCGGTCTGCGATTCC
GACTCGTCCAACATCAATACAACCTATTAATTTCCCCTCGTCAAAAATAAGGTTATCAAGTGAGAAATCA
CCATGAGTGACGACTGAATCCGGTGAGAATGGCAAAAGTTTATGCATTTCTTTCCAGACTTGTTCAACAG
GCCAGCCATTACGCTCGTCATCAAAATCACTCGCATCAACCAAACCGTTATTCATTCGTGATTGCGCCTG
AGCGAGTCGAAATACGCGATCGCTGTTAAAAGGACAATTACAAACAGGAATCGAATGCAACCGGCGCAGG
AACACTGCCAGCGCATCAACAATATTTTCACCTGAATCAGGATATTCTTCTAATACCTGGAATGCTGTTT
TCCCTGGGATCGCAGTGGTGAGTAACCATGCATCATCAGGAGTACGGATAAAATGCTTGATGGTCGGAAG
AGGCATAAATTCCGTCAGCCAGTTTAGTCTGACCATCTCATCTGTAACATCATTGGCAACGCTACCTTTG
CCATGTTTCAGAAACAACTCTGGCGCATCGGGCTTCCCATACAATCGGTAGATTGTCGCACCTGATTGCC
CGACATTATCGCGAGCCCATTTATACCCATATAAATCAGCATCCATGTTGGAATTTAATCGCGGCCTTGA
GCAAGACGTTTCCCGTTGAATATGGCTCATAACAGAACTTATTATTTCCTTCCTCTTTTCTACAGTATTT
AAAGATACCCCAAGAAGCTAATTATAACAAGACGAACTCCAATTCACTGTTCCTTGCATTCTAAAACCTT
AAATACCAGAAAACAGCTTTTTCAAAGTTGTTTTCAAAGTTGGCGTATAACATAGTATCGACGGAGCCGA
TTTTGAAACCGCGGTGATCACAGGCAGCAACGCTCTGTCATCGTTACAATCAACATGCTACCCTCCGCGA
GATCATCCGTGTTTCAAACCCGGCAGCTTAGTTGCCGTTCTTCCGAATAGCATCGGTAACATGAGCAAAG
TCTGCCGCCTTACAACGGCTCTCCCGCTGACGCCGTCCCGGACTGATGGGCTGCCTGTATCGAGTGGTGA
TTTTGTGCCGAGCTGCCGGTCGGGGAGCTGTTGGCTGGCTGGTGGCAGGATATATTGTGGTGTAAACA
