Features (pLannotate 1.2.2; 19 found; start..end, strand, type, name):
    637..981     +  promoter       CaMV 35S promoter: strong constitutive promoter from cauliflower mosaic virus
    934..980     +  promoter       minimal CaMV 35S promoter: minimal 35S promoter from cauliflower mosaic virus
   1013..1038    +  misc_feature   TMV Ω (fragment): translational enhancer from the tobacco mosaic virus 5'-leader sequence (Gallie et al., 1988)
   1058..1447    +  CDS            CAPSD_BPMS2: Experimental evidence at protein level: Swiss-Prot protein existence level 1. Acts as a translational repressor of viral replicase synthesis late in infection. This latter function is the result of capsid protein interaction with an RNA hairpin which contains the replicase ribosome-binding site. From Escherichia phage MS2 (Bacteriophage MS2).
   1647..1669    +  CDS            VP160 (fragment): 10 tandem repeats of the minimal activation domain of herpes simplex virus VP16 (Cheng et al., 2013)
   1718..2074    +  CDS            RELA (fragment): TF65_HUMAN - Also known as NFKB3. Experimental evidence at protein level: Swiss-Prot protein existence level 1. NF-kappa-B is a pleiotropic transcription factor present in almost all cell types and is the endpoint of a series of signal transduction events that are initiated by a vast array of stimuli related to many biological processes such as inflammation, immunity, differentiation, cell growth, tumorigenesis and apoptosis. NF-kappa-B is a homo- or heterodimeric complex formed by the Rel-like domain- containing proteins RELA/p65, RELB, NFKB1/p105, NFKB1/p50, REL and NFKB2/p52. The heterodime
   2099..2668    +  CDS            Rta AD: transcriptional activation domain from the human herpesvirus 4 (Epstein-Barr virus) replication and transcription activator Rta/BRLF1 (Hardwick et al., 1992; Chavez et al., 2015)
   2695..2947    +  terminator     NOS terminator: nopaline synthase terminator and poly(A) signal
   3068..3155    +  promoter       AmpR promoter (fragment): bla
   3184..3208    +  misc_feature   RB T-DNA repeat: right border repeat from nopaline C58 T-DNA
   3548..3949    +  CDS            Y4CG_SINFN (fragment): Protein inferred from homology: Swiss-Prot protein existence level 3. From Sinorhizobium fredii (strain NBRC 101917 / NGR234).
   4509..5138    +  CDS            pVS1 StaA: stability protein from the Pseudomonas plasmid pVS1 (Heeb et al., 2000)
   5567..6640    +  CDS            pVS1 RepA: replication protein from the Pseudomonas plasmid pVS1 (Heeb et al., 2000)
   6706..6900    +  rep_origin     pVS1 oriV: origin of replication for the Pseudomonas plasmid pVS1 (Heeb et al., 2000)
   7103..7142    +  CDS            rop (fragment): Rop protein, which maintains plasmids at low copy number; rop
   7244..7384    +  misc_feature   bom: basis of mobility region from pBR322
   7570..8158    -  rep_origin     ori: high-copy-number ColE1/pMB1/pBR322/pUC origin of replication
   8246..9061    -  CDS            KanR: aminoglycoside phosphotransferase; aph(3')-Ia; confers resistance to kanamycin in bacteria or G418 (Geneticin®) in eukaryotes
   9494..9518    +  misc_feature   LB T-DNA repeat: left border repeat from nopaline C58 T-DNA
>Addgene plasmid #160624 | pDGB3 alpha2 P35S:MS2:VPR:Tnos (GB1830) | addgene full sequence | sequence record 321996 | Addgene NGS Result
TAACAAGCTTCGTCTCAGTCAGGAGACTAGAGCCAAGCTGATCTCCTTTGCCCCGGAGATCACCATGGAC
GACTTTCTCTATCTCTACGATCTAGGAAGAAAGTTCGACGGAGAAGGTGACGATACCATGTTCACCACCG
ATAATGAGAAGATTAGCCTCTTCAATTTCAGAAAGAATGCTGACCCACAGATGGTTAGAGAGGCCTACGC
GGCAGGTCTGATCAAGACGATCTACCCGAGTAATAATCTCCAGGAGATCAAATACCTTCCCAAGAAGGTT
AAAGATGCAGTCAAAAGATTCAGGACTAACTGCATCAAGAACACAGAGAAAGATATATTTCTCAAGATCA
GAAGTACTATTCCAGTATGGACGATTCAAGGCTTGCTTCATAAACCAAGGCAAGTAATAGAGATTGGAGT
CTCTAAGAAAGTAGTTCCTACTGAATCAAAGGCCATGGAGTCAAAAATTCAGATCGAGGATCTAACAGAA
CTCGCCGTGAAGACTGGCGAACAGTTCATACAGAGTCTTTTACGACTCAATGACAAGAAGAAAATCTTCG
TCAACATGGTGGAGCACGACACTCTCGTCTACTCCAAGAATATCAAAGATACAGTCTCAGAAGACCAAAG
GGCTATTGAGACTTTTCAACAAAGGGTAATATCGGGAAACCTCCTCGGATTCCATTGCCCAGCTATCTGT
CACTTCATCAAAAGGACAGTAGAAAAGGAAGGTGGCACCTACAAATGCCATCATTGCGATAAAGGAAAGG
CTATCGTTCAAGATGCCCCTGCCGACAGTGGTCCCAAAGATGGACCCCCACCCACGAGGAGCATCGTGGA
AAAAGAAGACGTTCCAACCACGTCTTCAAAGCAAGTGGATTGATGTGATATCTCCACTGACGTAAGGGAT
GACGCACAATCCCACTATCCTTCGCAAGACCCTTCCTCTATATAAGGAAGTTCATTTCATTTGGAGAGGA
CTCCGGTATTTTTACAACAATTACCACAACAAAACAAACAACAAACAACATTACAATTTACTATTCTAGT
CGAAATGATGGCTTCTAATTTTACTCAATTTGTTCTTGTTGATAATGGTGGTACTGGTGATGTTACTGTT
GCTCCTTCTAATTTTGCTAATGGTGTTGCTGAATGGATTTCTTCTAATTCTAGATCTCAAGCTTATAAGG
TTACTTGTTCTGTTAGACAATCTTCTGCTCAAAATAGAAAGTATACTATTAAGGTTGAAGTTCCTAAGGT
TGCTACTCAAACTGTTGGTGGTGTTGAACTTCCTGTTGCTGCTTGGAGATCTTATCTTAATATGGAACTT
ACTATTCCTATTTTTGCTACTAATTCTGATTGTGAACTTATTGTTAAGGCTATGCAAGGTCTTCTTAAGG
ATGGTAATCCTATTCCTTCTGCTATTGCTGCTAATTCTGGTATTTATTCGGACCCAAAAAAGAAGCGTAA
GGTCGATCCCAAGAAGAAGAGAAAGGTAGATCCTAAGAAGAAGAGAAAGGTAGACGCATTGGATGACTTC
GACTTAGACATGCTTGGGTCAGATGCTTTGGACGACTTTGACCTCGACATGTTGGGTTCTGACGCGCTAG
ATGACTTCGACTTGGACATGTTGGGCTCCGACGCTTTGGACGACTTTGATCTGGACATGTTACCGAAAAA
GAAACGCAAAGTTGATCCTAAGAAGAAGAGAAAGGTACCTACACAGGCCGGCGAGGGCACACTGTCTGAA
GCTCTGCTGCAGCTGCAGTTCGACGACGAGGATCTGGGAGCCCTGCTGGGAAACAGCACCGATCCTGCCG
TGTTCACCGACCTGGCCAGCGTGGACAACAGCGAGTTCCAGCAGCTGCTGAACCAGGGCATCCCTGTGGC
CCCTCACACCACCGAGCCCATGCTGATGGAATACCCCGAGGCCATCACCCGGCTCGTGACAGGCGCTCAG
AGGCCTCCTGATCCAGCTCCTGCCCCTCTGGGAGCACCAGGCCTGCCTAATGGACTGCTGTCTGGCGACG
AGGACTTCAGCTCTATCGCCGATATGGATTTCTCAGCCTTGCTGATTAACTCTAGAAGTTCCGGATCTCG
GGATTCCAGGGAAGGGATGTTTTTGCCGAAGCCTGAGGCCGGCTCCGCTATTAGTGACGTGTTTGAGGGC
CGCGAGGTGTGCCAGCCAAAACGAATCCGGCCATTTCATCCTCCAGGAAGTCCATGGGCCAACCGCCCAC
TCCCCGCCAGCCTCGCACCAACACCAACCGGTCCAGTACATGAGCCAGTCGGGTCACTGACCCCGGCACC
AGTCCCTCAGCCACTGGATCCAGCGCCCGCAGTGACTCCCGAGGCCAGTCACCTGTTGGAGGATCCCGAT
GAAGAAACGAGCCAGGCTGTCAAAGCCCTTCGGGAGATGGCCGATACTGTGATTCCCCAGAAGGAAGAGG
CTGCAATCTGTGGCCAAATGGACCTTTCCCATCCGCCCCCAAGGGGCCATCTGGATGAGCTGACAACCAC
ACTTGAGTCCATGACCGAGGATCTGAACCTGGACTCACCCCTGACCCCGGAATTGAACGAGATTCTGGAT
ACCTTCCTGAACGACGAGTGCCTCTTGCATGCCATGCATATCAGCACAGGACTGTCCATCTTCGACACAT
CTCTGTTTTGAGCTTGGAATGGATCTTCGATCCCGATCGTTCAAACATTTGGCAATAAAGTTTCTTAAGA
TTGAATCCTGTTGCCGGTCTTGCGACGATTATCATATAATTTCTGTTGAATTACGTTAAGCATGTAATAA
TTAACATGTAATGCATGACGTTATTTATGAGATGGGTTTTTATGATTAGAGTCCCGCAATTATACATTTA
ATACGCGATAGAAAACAAAATATAGCGCGCAAACTAGGATAAATTATCGCGCGCGGTGTCATCTATGTTA
CTAGATCGGGAATTGCCAAGCTAATTCTTGAAGACGAAAGGGCCTCGTGATACGCCTATTTTTATAGGTT
AATGTCATGATAATAATGGTTTCTTAGACGTCAGGTGGCACTTTTCGGGGAAATGTGCGCGGAACCCCTA
TTTGTTTATTTTTCTAAATACATTCAAATATGTATCCGCTCATGAGACAATAACCCTGATAAATGCTTCA
ATAATGGGACCGACTCGCGCTTGAGACGAAGCTTGACAGGATATATTGGCGGGTAAACCTAAGAGAAAAG
AGCGTTTATTAGAATAATCGGATATTTAAAAGGGCGTGAAAAGGTTTATCCGTTCGTCCATTTGTATGTG
CATGCCAACCACAGGGTTCCCCTCGGGATCAAAGTACTTTGATCCAACCCCTCCGCTGCTATAGTGCAGT
CGGCTTCTGACGTTCAGTGCAGCCGTCATCTGAAAACGACATGTCGCACAAGTCCTAAGTTACGCGACAG
GCTGCCGCCCTGCCCTTTTCCTGGCGTTTTCTTGTCGCGTGTTTTAGTCGCATAAAGTAGAATACTTGCG
ACTAGAACCGGAGACATTACGCCATGAACAAGAGCGCCGCCGCTGGCCTGCTGGGCTATGCCCGCGTCAG
CACCGACGACCAGGACTTGACCAACCAACGGGCCGAACTGCACGCGGCCGGCTGCACCAAGCTGTTTTCC
GAGAAGATCACCGGCACCAGGCGCGACCGCCCGGAGCTGGCCAGGATGCTTGACCACCTACGCCCTGGCG
ACGTTGTGACAGTGACCAGGCTAGACCGCCTGGCCCGCAGCACCCGCGACCTACTGGACATTGCCGAGCG
CATCCAGGAGGCCGGCGCGGGCCTGCGTAGCCTGGCAGAGCCGTGGGCCGACACCACCACGCCGGCCGGC
CGCATGGTGTTGACCGTGTTCGCCGGCATTGCCGAGTTCGAGCGTTCCCTAATCATCGACCGCACCCGGA
GCGGGCGCGAGGCCGCCAAGGCCCGAGGCGTGAAGTTTGGCCCCCGCCCTACCCTCACCCCGGCACAGAT
CGCGCACGCCCGCGAGCTGATCGACCAGGAAGGCCGCACCGTGAAAGAGGCGGCTGCACTGCTTGGCGTG
CATCGCTCGACCCTGTACCGCGCACTTGAGCGCAGCGAGGAAGTGACGCCCACCGAGGCCAGGCGGCGCG
GTGCCTTCCGTGAGGACGCATTGACCGAGGCCGACGCCCTGGCGGCCGCCGAGAATGAACGCCAAGAGGA
ACAAGCATGAAACCGCACCAGGACGGCCAGGACGAACCGTTTTTCATTACCGAAGAGATCGAGGCGGAGA
TGATCGCGGCCGGGTACGTGTTCGAGCCGCCCGCGCACCTCTCAACCGTGCGGCTGCATGAAATCCTGGC
CGGTTTGTCTGATGCCAAGCTGGCGGCCTGGCCGGCCAGCTTGGCCGCTGAAGAAACCGAGCGCCGCCGT
CTAAAAAGGTGATGTGTATTTGAGTAAAACAGCTTGCGTCATGCGGTCGCTGCGTATATGATGCGATGAG
TAAATAAACAAATACGCAAGGGGAACGCATGAAGGTTATCGCTGTACTTAACCAGAAAGGCGGGTCAGGC
AAGACGACCATCGCAACCCATCTAGCCCGCGCCCTGCAACTCGCCGGGGCCGATGTTCTGTTAGTCGATT
CCGATCCCCAGGGCAGTGCCCGCGATTGGGCGGCCGTGCGGGAAGATCAACCGCTAACCGTTGTCGGCAT
CGACCGCCCGACGATTGACCGCGACGTGAAGGCCATCGGCCGGCGCGACTTCGTAGTGATCGACGGAGCG
CCCCAGGCGGCGGACTTGGCTGTGTCCGCGATCAAGGCAGCCGACTTCGTGCTGATTCCGGTGCAGCCAA
GCCCTTACGACATATGGGCCACCGCCGACCTGGTGGAGCTGGTTAAGCAGCGCATTGAGGTCACGGATGG
AAGGCTACAAGCGGCCTTTGTCGTGTCGCGGGCGATCAAAGGCACGCGCATCGGCGGTGAGGTTGCCGAG
GCGCTGGCCGGGTACGAGCTGCCCATTCTTGAGTCCCGTATCACGCAGCGCGTGAGCTACCCAGGCACTG
CCGCCGCCGGCACAACCGTTCTTGAATCAGAACCCGAGGGCGACGCTGCCCGCGAGGTCCAGGCGCTGGC
CGCTGAAATTAAATCAAAACTCATTTGAGTTAATGAGGTAAAGAGAAAATGAGCAAAAGCACAAACACGC
TAAGTGCCGGCCGTCCGAGCGCACGCAGCAGCAAGGCTGCAACGTTGGCCAGCCTGGCAGACACGCCAGC
CATGAAGCGGGTCAACTTTCAGTTGCCGGCGGAGGATCACACCAAGCTGAAGATGTACGCGGTACGCCAA
GGCAAGACCATTACCGAGCTGCTATCTGAATACATCGCGCAGCTACCAGAGTAAATGAGCAAATGAATAA
ATGAGTAGATGAATTTTAGCGGCTAAAGGAGGCGGCATGGAAAATCAAGAACAACCAGGCACCGACGCCG
TGGAATGCCCCATGTGTGGAGGAACGGGCGGTTGGCCAGGCGTAAGCGGCTGGGTTGCCTGCCGGCCCTG
CAATGGCACTGGAACCCCCAAGCCCGAGGAATCGGCGTGAGCGGTCGCAAACCATCCGGCCCGGTACAAA
TCGGCGCGGCGCTGGGTGATGACCTGGTGGAGAAGTTGAAGGCCGCGCAGGCCGCCCAGCGGCAACGCAT
CGAGGCAGAAGCACGCCCCGGTGAATCGTGGCAAGCGGCCGCTGATCGAATCCGCAAAGAATCCCGGCAA
CCGCCGGCAGCCGGTGCGCCGTCGATTAGGAAGCCGCCCAAGGGCGACGAGCAACCAGATTTTTTCGTTC
CGATGCTCTATGACGTGGGCACCCGCGATAGTCGCAGCATCATGGACGTGGCCGTTTTCCGTCTGTCGAA
GCGTGACCGACGAGCTGGCGAGGTGATCCGCTACGAGCTTCCAGACGGGCACGTAGAGGTTTCCGCAGGG
CCGGCCGGCATGGCCAGTGTGTGGGATTACGACCTGGTACTGATGGCGGTTTCCCATCTAACCGAATCCA
TGAACCGATACCGGGAAGGGAAGGGAGACAAGCCCGGCCGCGTGTTCCGTCCACACGTTGCGGACGTACT
CAAGTTCTGCCGGCGAGCCGATGGCGGAAAGCAGAAAGACGACCTGGTAGAAACCTGCATTCGGTTAAAC
ACCACGCACGTTGCCATGCAGCGTACGAAGAAGGCCAAGAACGGCCGCCTGGTGACGGTATCCGAGGGTG
AAGCCTTGATTAGCCGCTACAAGATCGTAAAGAGCGAAACCGGGCGGCCGGAGTACATCGAGATCGAGCT
AGCTGATTGGATGTACCGCGAGATCACAGAAGGCAAGAACCCGGACGTGCTGACGGTTCACCCCGATTAC
TTTTTGATCGATCCCGGCATCGGCCGTTTTCTCTACCGCCTGGCACGCCGCGCCGCAGGCAAGGCAGAAG
CCAGATGGTTGTTCAAGACGATCTACGAACGCAGTGGCAGCGCCGGAGAGTTCAAGAAGTTCTGTTTCAC
CGTGCGCAAGCTGATCGGGTCAAATGACCTGCCGGAGTACGATTTGAAGGAGGAGGCGGGGCAGGCTGGC
CCGATCCTAGTCATGCGCTACCGCAACCTGATCGAGGGCGAAGCATCCGCCGGTTCCTAATGTACGGAGC
AGATGCTAGGGCAAATTGCCCTAGCAGGGGAAAAAGGTCGAAAAGGACTCTTTCCTGTGGATAGCACGTA
CATTGGGAACCCAAAGCCGTACATTGGGAACCGGAACCCGTACATTGGGAACCCAAAGCCGTACATTGGG
AACCGGTCACACATGTAAGTGACTGATATAAAAGAGAAAAAAGGCGATTTTTCCGCCTAAAACTCTTTAA
AACTTATTAAAACTCTTAAAACCCGCCTGGCCTGTGCATAACTGTCTGGCCAGCGCACAGCCGAAGAGCT
GCAAAAAGCGCCTACCCTTCGGTCGCTGCGCTCCCTACGCCCCGCCGCTTCGCGTCGGCCTATCGCGGCC
GCTGGCCGCTCAAAAATGGCTGGCCTACGGCCAGGCAATCTACCAGGGCGCGGACAAGCCGCGCCGTCGC
CACTCGACCGCCGGCGCCCACATCAAGGCACCCTGCCTCGCGCGTTTCGGTGATGACGGTGAAAACCTCT
GACACATGCAGCTCCCGGTGACGGTCACAGCTTGTCTGTAAGCGGATGCCGGGAGCAGACAAGCCCGTCA
GGGCGCGTCAGCGGGTGTTGGCGGGTGTCGGGGCGCAGCCATGACCCAGTCACGTAGCGATAGCGGAGTG
TATACTGGCTTAACTATGCGGCATCAGAGCAGATTGTACTGAGAGTGCACCATATGCGGTGTGAAATACC
GCACAGATGCGTAAGGAGAAAATACCGCATCAGGCGCTCTTCCGCTTCCTCGCTCACTGACTCGCTGCGC
TCGGTCGTTCGGCTGCGGCGAGCGGTATCAGCTCACTCAAAGGCGGTAATACGGTTATCCACAGAATCAG
GGGATAACGCAGGAAAGAACATGTGAGCAAAAGGCCAGCAAAAGGCCAGGAACCGTAAAAAGGCCGCGTT
GCTGGCGTTTTTCCATAGGCTCCGCCCCCCTGACGAGCATCACAAAAATCGACGCTCAAGTCAGAGGTGG
CGAAACCCGACAGGACTATAAAGATACCAGGCGTTTCCCCCTGGAAGCTCCCTCGTGCGCTCTCCTGTTC
CGACCCTGCCGCTTACCGGATACCTGTCCGCCTTTCTCCCTTCGGGAAGCGTGGCGCTTTCTCATAGCTC
ACGCTGTAGGTATCTCAGTTCGGTGTAGGTCGTTCGCTCCAAGCTGGGCTGTGTGCACGAACCCCCCGTT
CAGCCCGACCGCTGCGCCTTATCCGGTAACTATCGTCTTGAGTCCAACCCGGTAAGACACGACTTATCGC
CACTGGCAGCAGCCACTGGTAACAGGATTAGCAGAGCGAGGTATGTAGGCGGTGCTACAGAGTTCTTGAA
GTGGTGGCCTAACTACGGCTACACTAGAAGGACAGTATTTGGTATCTGCGCTCTGCTGAAGCCAGTTACC
TTCGGAAAAAGAGTTGGTAGCTCTTGATCCGGCAAACAAACCACCGCTGGTAGCGGTGGTTTTTTTGTTT
GCAAGCAGCAGATTACGCGCAGAAAAAAAGGATCTCAAGAAGATCCTTTGATCTTTTCTACGGGGTCTGA
CGCTCAGTGGAACGAAAACTCACGTTAAGGGATTTTGGTCATGCATTCTAGGTGATTAGAAAAACTCATC
GAGCATCAAATGAAACTGCAATTTATTCATATCAGGATTATCAATACCATATTTTTGAAAAAGCCGTTTC
TGTAATGAAGGAGAAAACTCACCGAGGCAGTTCCATAGGATGGCAAGATCCTGGTATCGGTCTGCGATTC
CGACTCGTCCAACATCAATACAACCTATTAATTTCCCCTCGTCAAAAATAAGGTTATCAAGTGAGAAATC
ACCATGAGTGACGACTGAATCCGGTGAGAATGGCAAAAGTTTATGCATTTCTTTCCAGACTTGTTCAACA
GGCCAGCCATTACGCTCGTCATCAAAATCACTCGCATCAACCAAACCGTTATTCATTCGTGATTGCGCCT
GAGCGAGTCGAAATACGCGATCGCTGTTAAAAGGACAATTACAAACAGGAATCGAATGCAACCGGCGCAG
GAACACTGCCAGCGCATCAACAATATTTTCACCTGAATCAGGATATTCTTCTAATACCTGGAATGCTGTT
TTCCCTGGGATCGCAGTGGTGAGTAACCATGCATCATCAGGAGTACGGATAAAATGCTTGATGGTCGGAA
GAGGCATAAATTCCGTCAGCCAGTTTAGTCTGACCATCTCATCTGTAACATCATTGGCAACGCTACCTTT
GCCATGTTTCAGAAACAACTCTGGCGCATCGGGCTTCCCATACAATCGGTAGATTGTCGCACCTGATTGC
CCGACATTATCGCGAGCCCATTTATACCCATATAAATCAGCATCCATGTTGGAATTTAATCGCGGCCTTG
AGCAAGACGTTTCCCGTTGAATATGGCTCATAACAGAACTTATTATTTCCTTCCTCTTTTCTACAGTATT
TAAAGATACCCCAAGAAGCTAATTATAACAAGACGAACTCCAATTCACTGTTCCTTGCATTCTAAAACCT
TAAATACCAGAAAACAGCTTTTTCAAAGTTGTTTTCAAAGTTGGCGTATAACATAGTATCGACGGAGCCG
ATTTTGAAACCGCGGTGATCACAGGCAGCAACGCTCTGTCATCGTTACAATCAACATGCTACCCTCCGCG
AGATCATCCGTGTTTCAAACCCGGCAGCTTAGTTGCCGTTCTTCCGAATAGCATCGGTAACATGAGCAAA
GTCTGCCGCCTTACAACGGCTCTCCCGCTGACGCCGTCCCGGACTGATGGGCTGCCTGTATCGAGTGGTG
ATTTTGTGCCGAGCTGCCGGTCGGGGAGCTGTTGGCTGGCTGGTGGCAGGATATATTGTGGTGTAAACA
